Addgene plasmid #204248: pQE60 D87L wgMDH
Purpose: Bacterial expression of D87L wgMDH with IPTG induction - Subunit interface mutant
Depositing lab: Malate dehydrogenase CUREs Community (MCC). Depositing organization: University of San Diego. Publication: Organelle and translocatable forms of glyoxysomal malate dehydrogenase. The effect of the N-terminal presequence. Cox B, Chit MM, Weaver T, Gietl C, Bailey J, Bell E, Banaszak L. FEBS J. 2005 Feb;272(3):643-54. doi: 10.1111/j.1742-4658.2004.04475.x. PubMed 15670147.
Backbone
  Vector backbone: pQE60
  Backbone manufacturer: Qiagen
  Backbone size w/o insert (bp): 3391
  Vector type: Bacterial Expression
Growth in bacteria
  Bacterial resistance: Ampicillin, 100 μg/mL
  Growth temperature: 37°C
  Growth strain: DH5alpha
  Copy number: Low Copy
Gene/Insert
  Gene/Insert name: MDHG_CITLA (alt name: watermelon glyoxysomal malate dehydrogenase)
  Species: Citrullus lanatus subsp. Vulgaris
  Insert size (bp): 987
  Mutation: D87L
  Tag / fusion protein: 6X His (C terminal on insert)
  Cloning method: Restriction Enzyme; 5′ cloning site NcoI (destroyed during cloning); 3′ cloning site BglII (not destroyed)
  Sequencing primers: 5′ CCCGAAAAGTGCCACCTG; 3′ CCAGTAATGACCTCAGAAC
Resource information
  A portion of this plasmid was derived from a plasmid made by: Received from Leonard J. Banaszak; Original construct from Christine Gietl
Terms and licenses: Academic/Nonprofit Terms; Industry Terms: Not Available to Industry
Depositor comments: For more information, please see the MDH CUREs Community website: https://www.mdhcures.org/
How to cite: pQE60 D87L wgMDH was a gift from Malate dehydrogenase CUREs Community (MCC) (Addgene plasmid # 204248 ; http://n2t.net/addgene:204248 ; RRID:Addgene_204248)
