[The description below was written by a language model from this plasmid's Addgene catalogue record and pLannotate feature annotations shown in this document.]
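Description:
pQE60 D87L wgMDH is a bacterial expression plasmid built on the Qiagen pQE60 backbone for IPTG-inducible production of a mutant watermelon (Citrullus lanatus) glyoxysomal malate dehydrogenase in E. coli. It replicates from a ColE1/pMB1-type origin and is selected with ampicillin through a β-lactamase gene driven by its own promoter. The catalogue lists it as low copy. The annotation also detects a bom mobility region, a short rop fragment, and a partial cat promoter and chloramphenicol acetyltransferase sequence. These are fragments carried in the backbone, and chloramphenicol is not listed as a selection.

The insert, MDHG_CITLA (about 1 kb), was cloned between the NcoI site, which was destroyed during cloning, and the BglII site, which was retained. This places the coding sequence in frame with a C-terminal 6xHis tag for metal-affinity purification. A lac operator lies just upstream of the open reading frame, so transcription is held off by lac repressor and released by IPTG. The feature table does not annotate the promoter itself, nor a lacI gene, so repressor would presumably have to be supplied by the host or a helper plasmid. The lambda t0 terminator follows the tagged gene, and an rrnB T1 terminator lies further downstream, after the cat sequence.

The enzyme carries a D87L substitution, described by the depositor as a subunit interface mutant. This suggests use in studying how dimer-interface contacts affect malate dehydrogenase structure, stability or catalysis. The plasmid comes from a community focused on course-based undergraduate research on malate dehydrogenase, where the purified mutant can be compared with the wild-type enzyme.
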