Features (pLannotate 1.2.2; 12 found; start..end, strand, type, name):
     30..46      +  protein_bind   lac operator: The lac repressor binds to the lac operator to inhibit transcription in E. coli. This inhibition can be relieved by adding lactose or isopropyl-β-D-thiogalactopyranoside (IPTG). lac repressor encoded by lacI
     86..1042    +  CDS            MDHG_CITLA (fragment): Experimental evidence at protein level: Swiss-Prot protein existence level 1. From Citrullus lanatus (Watermelon) (Citrullus vulgaris).
   1049..1066    +  CDS            7xHis (fragment): 6xHis affinity tag
   1089..1183    +  terminator     lambda t0 terminator: transcription terminator from phage lambda
   1198..1226    +  promoter       cat promoter (fragment): promoter of the E. coli cat gene encoding chloramphenicol acetyltransferase
   1227..1890    +  CDS            CmR (fragment): chloramphenicol acetyltransferase; cat; confers resistance to chloramphenicol
   1955..2041    +  terminator     rrnB T1 terminator: Escherichia coli rrnB; transcription terminator T1 from the E. coli rrnB gene
   2053..2094    +  CDS            rop (fragment): Rop protein, which maintains plasmids at low copy number; rop
   2196..2336    +  misc_feature   bom: basis of mobility region from pBR322
   2522..3110    -  rep_origin     ori: high-copy-number ColE1/pMB1/pBR322/pUC origin of replication
   3281..4141    -  CDS            AmpR: β-lactamase; bla; confers resistance to ampicillin, carbenicillin, and related antibiotics
   4142..4246    -  promoter       AmpR promoter: bla
>Addgene plasmid #204248 | pQE60 D87L wgMDH | addgene full sequence | sequence record 411016 | Addgene NGS Result
CTCGAGAAATCATAAAAAATTTATTTGCTTTGTGAGCGGATAACAATTTCACACAGAATTCATTAAAGAG
GAGAAATTAACTATGGCTAAAGGCGGAGCTCCCGGGTTCAAAGTCGCAATACTTGGCGCTGCCGGTGGCA
TTGGCCAGCCCCTTGCGATGTTGATGAAGATGAATCCTCTGGTTTCTGTTCTACATCTATATGATGTAGT
CAATGCCCCTGGTGTCACCGCTCTGATTAGCCACATGGACACGGGTGCTGTGGTGCGTGGATTCTTGGGG
CAGCAGCAGCTGGAGGCTGCGCTTACTGGCATGGATCTTATTATAGTCCCTGCAGGTGTTCCTCGAAAAC
CAGGAATGACGAGGGATGATCTGTTCAAAATAAACGCAGGAATTGTCAAGACTCTGTGTGAAGGGATTGC
AAAGTGTTGTCCAAGAGCCATTGTCAACCTGATCAGTAATCCTGTGAACTCCACCGTGCCCATCGCAGCT
GAAGTTTTCAAGAAGGCTGGAACTTATGATCCAAAGCGACTTCTGGGAGTTACAATGCTCGACGTAGTCA
GAGCCAATACCTTTGTGGCAGAAGTATTGGGTCTTGATCCTCGGGATGTTGATGTTCCAGTTGTTGGCGG
TCATGCTGGTGTAACCATTTTGCCCCTTCTATCTCAGGTGAAGCCTCCAAGTTCTTTCACACAAGAAGAG
ATTAGTTACCTGACTGATAGGATTCAAAATGGTGGAACAGAAGTTGTCGAGGCCAAAGCAGGAGCTGGTT
CAGCAACTCTCTCAATGGCTTATGCTGCCGTTAAGTTTGCAGATGCATGCCTCAGGGGCTTAAGAGGAGA
TGCTGGTGTCATTGAATGCGCGTTTGTGTCTTCTCAGGTGACTGAACTTCCATTCTTTGCATCAAAAGTA
CGACTTGGTCGCAATGGTATCGAAGAAGTATACTCCCTTGGCCCGCTAAATGAGTATGAGAGGATTGGAT
TGGAGAAAGCGAAGAAAGAGTTGGCAGGAAGCATTGAGAAGGGAGTTTCCTTCATCAGAAGCAGATCTCA
TCACCATCACCATCACTAAGCTTAATTAGCTGAGCTTGGACTCCTGTTGATAGATCCAGTAATGACCTCA
GAACTCCATCTGGATTTGTTCAGAACGCTCGGTTGCCGCCGGGCGTTTTTTATTGGTGAGAATCCAAGCT
AGCTTGGCGAGATTTTCAGGAGCTAAGGAAGCTAAAATGGAGAAAAAAATCACTGGATATACCACCGTTG
ATATATCCCAATGGCATCGTAAAGAACATTTTGAGGCATTTCAGTCAGTTGCTCAATGTACCTATAACCA
GACCGTTCAGCTGGATATTACGGCCTTTTTAAAGACCGTAAAGAAAAATAAGCACAAGTTTTATCCGGCC
TTTATTCACATTCTTGCCCGCCTGATGAATGCTCATCCGGAATTTCGTATGGCAATGAAAGACGGTGAGC
TGGTGATATGGGATAGTGTTCACCCTTGTTACACCGTTTTCCATGAGCAAACTGAAACGTTTTCATCGCT
CTGGAGTGAATACCACGACGATTTCCGGCAGTTTCTACACATATATTCGCAAGATGTGGCGTGTTACGGT
GAAAACCTGGCCTATTTCCCTAAAGGGTTTATTGAGAATATGTTTTTCGTCTCAGCCAATCCCTGGGTGA
GTTTCACCAGTTTTGATTTAAACGTGGCCAATATGGACAACTTCTTCGCCCCCGTTTTCACCATGCATGG
GCAAATATTATACGCAAGGCGACAAGGTGCTGATGCCGCTGGCGATTCAGGTTCATCATGCCGTTTGTGA
TGGCTTCCATGTCGGCAGAATGCTTAATGAATTACAACAGTACTGCGATGAGTGGCAGGGCGGGGCGTAA
TTTTTTTAAGGCAGTTATTGGTGCCCTTAAACGCCTGGGGTAATGACTCTCTAGCTTGAGGCATCAAATA
AAACGAAAGGCTCAGTCGAAAGACTGGGCCTTTCGTTTTATCTGTTGTTTGTCGGTGAACGCTCTCCTGA
GTAGGACAAATCCGCCCTCTAGAGCTGCCTCGCGCGTTTCGGTGATGACGGTGAAAACCTCTGACACATG
CAGCTCCCGGAGACGGTCACAGCTTGTCTGTAAGCGGATGCCGGGAGCAGACAAGCCCGTCAGGGCGCGT
CAGCGGGTGTTGGCGGGTGTCGGGGCGCAGCCATGACCCAGTCACGTAGCGATAGCGGAGTGTATACTGG
CTTAACTATGCGGCATCAGAGCAGATTGTACTGAGAGTGCACCATATGCGGTGTGAAATACCGCACAGAT
GCGTAAGGAGAAAATACCGCATCAGGCGCTCTTCCGCTTCCTCGCTCACTGACTCGCTGCGCTCGGTCGT
TCGGCTGCGGCGAGCGGTATCAGCTCACTCAAAGGCGGTAATACGGTTATCCACAGAATCAGGGGATAAC
GCAGGAAAGAACATGTGAGCAAAAGGCCAGCAAAAGGCCAGGAACCGTAAAAAGGCCGCGTTGCTGGCGT
TTTTCCATAGGCTCCGCCCCCCTGACGAGCATCACAAAAATCGACGCTCAAGTCAGAGGTGGCGAAACCC
GACAGGACTATAAAGATACCAGGCGTTTCCCCCTGGAAGCTCCCTCGTGCGCTCTCCTGTTCCGACCCTG
CCGCTTACCGGATACCTGTCCGCCTTTCTCCCTTCGGGAAGCGTGGCGCTTTCTCATAGCTCACGCTGTA
GGTATCTCAGTTCGGTGTAGGTCGTTCGCTCCAAGCTGGGCTGTGTGCACGAACCCCCCGTTCAGCCCGA
CCGCTGCGCCTTATCCGGTAACTATCGTCTTGAGTCCAACCCGGTAAGACACGACTTATCGCCACTGGCA
GCAGCCACTGGTAACAGGATTAGCAGAGCGAGGTATGTAGGCGGTGCTACAGAGTTCTTGAAGTGGTGGC
CTAACTACGGCTACACTAGAAGGACAGTATTTGGTATCTGCGCTCTGCTGAAGCCAGTTACCTTCGGAAA
AAGAGTTGGTAGCTCTTGATCCGGCAAACAAACCACCGCTGGTAGCGGTGGTTTTTTTGTTTGCAAGCAG
CAGATTACGCGCAGAAAAAAAGGATCTCAAGAAGATCCTTTGATCTTTTCTACGGGGTCTGACGCTCAGT
GGAACGAAAACTCACGTTAAGGGATTTTGGTCATGAGATTATCAAAAAGGATCTTCACCTAGATCCTTTT
AAATTAAAAATGAAGTTTTAAATCAATCTAAAGTATATATGAGTAAACTTGGTCTGACAGTTACCAATGC
TTAATCAGTGAGGCACCTATCTCAGCGATCTGTCTATTTCGTTCATCCATAGTTGCCTGACTCCCCGTCG
TGTAGATAACTACGATACGGGAGGGCTTACCATCTGGCCCCAGTGCTGCAATGATACCGCGAGACCCACG
CTCACCGGCTCCAGATTTATCAGCAATAAACCAGCCAGCCGGAAGGGCCGAGCGCAGAAGTGGTCCTGCA
ACTTTATCCGCCTCCATCCAGTCTATTAATTGTTGCCGGGAAGCTAGAGTAAGTAGTTCGCCAGTTAATA
GTTTGCGCAACGTTGTTGCCATTGCTACAGGCATCGTGGTGTCACGCTCGTCGTTTGGTATGGCTTCATT
CAGCTCCGGTTCCCAACGATCAAGGCGAGTTACATGATCCCCCATGTTGTGCAAAAAAGCGGTTAGCTCC
TTCGGTCCTCCGATCGTTGTCAGAAGTAAGTTGGCCGCAGTGTTATCACTCATGGTTATGGCAGCACTGC
ATAATTCTCTTACTGTCATGCCATCCGTAAGATGCTTTTCTGTGACTGGTGAGTACTCAACCAAGTCATT
CTGAGAATAGTGTATGCGGCGACCGAGTTGCTCTTGCCCGGCGTCAATACGGGATAATACCGCGCCACAT
AGCAGAACTTTAAAAGTGCTCATCATTGGAAAACGTTCTTCGGGGCGAAAACTCTCAAGGATCTTACCGC
TGTTGAGATCCAGTTCGATGTAACCCACTCGTGCACCCAACTGATCTTCAGCATCTTTTACTTTCACCAG
CGTTTCTGGGTGAGCAAAAACAGGAAGGCAAAATGCCGCAAAAAAGGGAATAAGGGCGACACGGAAATGT
TGAATACTCATACTCTTCCTTTTTCAATATTATTGAAGCATTTATCAGGGTTATTGTCTCATGAGCGGAT
ACATATTTGAATGTATTTAGAAAAATAAACAAATAGGGGTTCCGCGCACATTTCCCCGAAAAGTGCCACC
TGACGTCTAAGAAACCATTATTATCATGACATTAACCTATAAAAATAGGCGTATCACGAGGCCCTTTCGT
CTTCAC
